>Addgene plasmid #222710 | pACYCDuet-Myc-MBP-AtIAA6-HA | addgene full sequence | sequence record 443122 | Addgene NGS Result
GGGATCTCGACGCTCTCCCTTATGCGACTCCTGCATTAGGAAATTAATACGACTCACTATAGGGGAATTG
TGAGCGGATAACAATTCCCCTGTAGAAATAATTTTGTTTAACTTTAATAAGGAGATATACCATGGGCAGC
AGCGCATCACCATCATCACCAAGCCAGGGATCCGAGCTCGATATCACTAGTCCTGAGCAGAAGCTCATCT
CCGAGGAGGACCTCGAGCAGAAGCTCATCTCCGAGGAGGACCTCCTGACTGCAGGTCGACAAGCTTGCGG
CCGCATAATGCTTAAGTCGAACAGAAAGTAATCGTATTGTACACGGCCGCATAATCGAAATTAATACGAC
TCACTATAGGGGAATTGTGAGCGGATAACAATTCCCCATCTTAGTATATTAGTTAAGTATAAGAAGGAGA
TATACATATGGCAGATCTCAATTGGGAATTCATGAAAATCGAAGAAGGTAAACTGGTAATCTGGATTAAC
GGCGATAAAGGCTATAACGGTCTCGCTGAAGTCGGTAAGAAATTCGAGAAAGATACCGGAATTAAAGTCA
CCGTTGAGCATCCGGATAAACTGGAAGAGAAATTCCCACAGGTTGCGGCAACTGGCGATGGCCCTGACAT
TATCTTCTGGGCACACGACCGCTTTGGTGGCTACGCTCAATCTGGCCTGTTGGCTGAAATCACCCCGGAC
AAAGCGTTCCAGGACAAGCTGTATCCGTTTACCTGGGATGCCGTACGTTACAACGGCAAGCTGATTGCTT
ACCCGATCGCTGTTGAAGCGTTATCGCTGATTTATAACAAAGATCTGCTGCCGAACCCGCCAAAAACCTG
GGAAGAGATCCCGGCGCTGGATAAAGAACTGAAAGCGAAAGGTAAGAGCGCGCTGATGTTCAACCTGCAA
GAACCGTACTTCACCTGGCCGCTGATTGCTGCTGACGGGGGTTATGCGTTCAAGTATGAAAACGGCAAGT
ACGACATTAAAGACGTGGGCGTGGATAACGCTGGCGCGAAAGCGGGTCTGACCTTCCTGGTTGACCTGAT
TAAAAACAAACACATGAATGCAGACACCGATTACTCCATCGCAGAAGCTGCCTTTAATAAAGGCGAAACA
GCGATGACCATCAACGGCCCGTGGGCATGGTCCAACATCGACACCAGCAAAGTGAATTATGGTGTAACGG
TACTGCCGACCTTCAAGGGTCAACCATCCAAACCGTTCGTTGGCGTGCTGAGCGCAGGTATTAACGCCGC
CAGTCCGAACAAAGAGCTGGCAAAAGAGTTCCTCGAAAACTATCTGCTGACTGATGAAGGTCTGGAAGCG
GTTAATAAAGACAAACCGCTGGGTGCCGTAGCGCTGAAGTCTTACGAGGAAGAGTTGGCGAAAGATCCAC
GTATTGCCGCCACTATGGAAAACGCCCAGAAAGGTGAAATCATGCCGAACATCCCGCAGATGTCCGCTTT
CTGGTATGCCGTGCGTACTGCGGTGATCAACGCCGCCAGCGGTCGTCAGACTGTCGATGAAGCCCTGAAA
GACGCGCAGACTGAATTCGAGCCCGGGAGGCCTATGGCAAAGGAAGGTCTAGCACTCGAGATCACAGAGC
TTCGATTGGGTCTTCCAGGAGATAATTATAGCGAAATATCAGTATGCGGATCGAGTAAGAAGAAGAAGAG
GGTGCTCTCGGATATGATGACCTCATCAGCGTTAGATACTGAGAATGAAAACAGCGTCGTTTCATCAGTT
GAAGATGAATCACTGCCGGTTGTGAAGAGTCAAGCGGTGGGATGGCCACCTGTGTGTTCTTACAGGAGAA
AGAAGAACAATGAGGAAGCATCGAAAGCTATAGGCTACGTGAAAGTGAGCATGGATGGTGTGCCATACAT
GAGGAAGATTGACCTTGGTTCGAGCAACAGTTATATTAATCTAGTCACGGTTCTTGAGAATCTCTTCGGC
TGTCTTGGCATAGGAGTGGCGAAGGAGGGTAAGAAGTGTGAATACATTATTATATACGAAGACAAGGATA
GAGACTGGATGCTCGTCGGAGATGTACCTTGGCAGATGTTTAAAGAATCATGCAAGAGGCTGAGGATCGT
GAAGAGATCAGATGCAACTGGTTTTGGTCTCCAGCAAGATAGGCCTCTCGGCGCGCCTGCAGGTTACCCA
TACGACGTACCAGATTACGCTTACCCATACGACGTACCAGATTACGCTCGACAAGCTTGCGGCCGCATAA
TGCTTAAGTAATTAACCTAGGCTGCTGTCACCGCTGAGCAATAACTAGCATAACCCCTTGGGGCCTCTAA
ACGGGTCTTGAGGGGTTTTTTGCTGAAACCTCAGGCATTTGAGAAGCACACGGTCACACTGCTTCCGGTA
GTCAATAAACCGGTAAACCAGCAATAGACATAAGCGGCTATTTAACGACCCTGCCCTGAACCGACGACCG
GGTCGAATTTGCTTTCGAATTTCTGCCATTCATCCGCTTATTATCACTTATTCAGGCGTAGCAACCAGGC
GTTTAAGGGCACCAATAACTGCCTTAAAAAAATTACGCCCCGCCCTGCCACTCATCGCAGTACTGTTGTA
ATTCATTAAGCATTCTGCCGACATGGAAGCCATCACAAACGGCATGATGAACCTGAATCGCCAGCGGCAT
CAGCACCTTGTCGCCTTGCGTATAATATTTGCCCATAGTGAAAACGGGGGCGAAGAAGTTGTCCATATTG
GCCACGTTTAAATCAAAACTGGTGAAACTCACCCAGGGATTGGCTGAGACGAAAAACATATTCTCAATAA
ACCCTTTAGGGAAATAGGCCAGGTTTTCACCGTAACACGCCACATCTTGCGAATATATGTGTAGAAACTG
CCGGAAATCGTCGTGGTATTCACTCCAGAGCGATGAAAACGTTTCAGTTTGCTCATGGAAAACGGTGTAA
CAAGGGTGAACACTATCCCATATCACCAGCTCACCGTCTTTCATTGCCATACGGAACTCCGGATGAGCAT
TCATCAGGCGGGCAAGAATGTGAATAAAGGCCGGATAAAACTTGTGCTTATTTTTCTTTACGGTCTTTAA
AAAGGCCGTAATATCCAGCTGAACGGTCTGGTTATAGGTACATTGAGCAACTGACTGAAATGCCTCAAAA
TGTTCTTTACGATGCCATTGGGATATATCAACGGTGGTATATCCAGTGATTTTTTTCTCCATTTTAGCTT
CCTTAGCTCCTGAAAATCTCGATAACTCAAAAAATACGCCCGGTAGTGATCTTATTTCATTATGGTGAAA
GTTGGAACCTCTTACGTGCCGATCAACGTCTCATTTTCGCCAAAAGTTGGCCCAGGGCTTCCCGGTATCA
ACAGGGACACCAGGATTTATTTATTCTGCGAAGTGATCTTCCGTCACAGGTATTTATTCGGCGCAAAGTG
CGTCGGGTGATGCTGCCAACTTACTGATTTAGTGTATGATGGTGTTTTTGAGGTGCTCCAGTGGCTTCTG
TTTCTATCAGCTGTCCCTCCTGTTCAGCTACTGACGGGGTGGTGCGTAACGGCAAAAGCACCGCCGGACA
TCAGCGCTAGCGGAGTGTATACTGGCTTACTATGTTGGCACTGATGAGGGTGTCAGTGAAGTGCTTCATG
TGGCAGGAGAAAAAAGGCTGCACCGGTGCGTCAGCAGAATATGTGATACAGGATATATTCCGCTTCCTCG
CTCACTGACTCGCTACGCTCGGTCGTTCGACTGCGGCGAGCGGAAATGGCTTACGAACGGGGCGGAGATT
TCCTGGAAGATGCCAGGAAGATACTTAACAGGGAAGTGAGAGGGCCGCGGCAAAGCCGTTTTTCCATAGG
CTCCGCCCCCCTGACAAGCATCACGAAATCTGACGCTCAAATCAGTGGTGGCGAAACCCGACAGGACTAT
AAAGATACCAGGCGTTTCCCCCTGGCGGCTCCCTCGTGCGCTCTCCTGTTCCTGCCTTTCGGTTTACCGG
TGTCATTCCGCTGTTATGGCCGCGTTTGTCTCATTCCACGCCTGACACTCAGTTCCGGGTAGGCAGTTCG
CTCCAAGCTGGACTGTATGCACGAACCCCCCGTTCAGTCCGACCGCTGCGCCTTATCCGGTAACTATCGT
CTTGAGTCCAACCCGGAAAGACATGCAAAAGCACCACTGGCAGCAGCCACTGGTAATTGATTTAGAGGAG
TTAGTCTTGAAGTCATGCGCCGGTTAAGGCTAAACTGAAAGGACAAGTTTTGGTGACTGCGCTCCTCCAA
GCCAGTTACCTCGGTTCAAAGAGTTGGTAGCTCAGAGAACCTTCGAAAAACCGCCCTGCAAGGCGGTTTT
TTCGTTTTCAGAGCAAGAGATTACGCGCAGACCAAAACGATCTCAAGAAGATCATCTTATTAATCAGATA
AAATATTTCTAGATTTCAGTGCAATTTATCTCTTCAAATGTAGCACCTGAAGTCAGCCCCATACGATATA
AGTTGTAATTCTCATGTTAGTCATGCCCCGCGCCCACCGGAAGGAGCTGACTGGGTTGAAGGCTCTCAAG
GGCATCGGTCGAGATCCCGGTGCCTAATGAGTGAGCTAACTTACATTAATTGCGTTGCGCTCACTGCCCG
CTTTCCAGTCGGGAAACCTGTCGTGCCAGCTGCATTAATGAATCGGCCAACGCGCGGGGAGAGGCGGTTT
GCGTATTGGGCGCCAGGGTGGTTTTTCTTTTCACCAGTGAGACGGGCAACAGCTGATTGCCCTTCACCGC
CTGGCCCTGAGAGAGTTGCAGCAAGCGGTCCACGCTGGTTTGCCCCAGCAGGCGAAAATCCTGTTTGATG
GTGGTTAACGGCGGGATATAACATGAGCTGTCTTCGGTATCGTCGTATCCCACTACCGAGATGTCCGCAC
CAACGCGCAGCCCGGACTCGGTAATGGCGCGCATTGCGCCCAGCGCCATCTGATCGTTGGCAACCAGCAT
CGCAGTGGGAACGATGCCCTCATTCAGCATTTGCATGGTTTGTTGAAAACCGGACATGGCACTCCAGTCG
CCTTCCCGTTCCGCTATCGGCTGAATTTGATTGCGAGTGAGATATTTATGCCAGCCAGCCAGACGCAGAC
GCGCCGAGACAGAACTTAATGGGCCCGCTAACAGCGCGATTTGCTGGTGACCCAATGCGACCAGATGCTC
CACGCCCAGTCGCGTACCGTCTTCATGGGAGAAAATAATACTGTTGATGGGTGTCTGGTCAGAGACATCA
AGAAATAACGCCGGAACATTAGTGCAGGCAGCTTCCACAGCAATGGCATCCTGGTCATCCAGCGGATAGT
TAATGATCAGCCCACTGACGCGTTGCGCGAGAAGATTGTGCACCGCCGCTTTACAGGCTTCGACGCCGCT
TCGTTCTACCATCGACACCACCACGCTGGCACCCAGTTGATCGGCGCGAGATTTAATCGCCGCGACAATT
TGCGACGGCGCGTGCAGGGCCAGACTGGAGGTGGCAACGCCAATCAGCAACGACTGTTTGCCCGCCAGTT
GTTGTGCCACGCGGTTGGGAATGTAATTCAGCTCCGCCATCGCCGCTTCCACTTTTTCCCGCGTTTTCGC
AGAAACGTGGCTGGCCTGGTTCACCACGCGGGAAACGGTCTGATAAGAGACACCGGCATACTCTGCGACA
TCGTATAACGTTACTGGTTTCACATTCACCACCCTGAATTGACTCTCTTCCGGGCGCTATCATGCCATAC
CGCGAAAGGTTTTGCGCCATTCGATGGTGTCC
Features (pLannotate 1.2.2; 20 found; start..end, strand, type, name):
      7..42      -  CDS            TcR (fragment): tetracycline efflux protein; tet; confers resistance to tetracycline
     45..63      +  promoter       T7 promoter: promoter for bacteriophage T7 RNA polymerase
     64..88      +  protein_bind   lac operator: The lac repressor binds to the lac operator to inhibit transcription in E. coli. This inhibition can be relieved by adding lactose or isopropyl-β-D-thiogalactopyranoside (IPTG). lac repressor encoded by lacI
    103..125     +  RBS            RBS: efficient ribosome binding site from bacteriophage T7 gene 10 (Olins and Rangwala, 1989)
    342..360     +  promoter       T7 promoter: promoter for bacteriophage T7 RNA polymerase
    361..385     +  protein_bind   lac operator: The lac repressor binds to the lac operator to inhibit transcription in E. coli. This inhibition can be relieved by adding lactose or isopropyl-β-D-thiogalactopyranoside (IPTG). lac repressor encoded by lacI
    452..1552    +  CDS            MBP: maltose binding protein from E. coli; malE (mutated); This version of the gene does not encode a signal sequence, so MBP will remain in the cytosol.
   1574..2140    +  CDS            IAA6: IAA6_ARATH - Also known as SHY1. Experimental evidence at protein level: Swiss-Prot protein existence level 1. Aux/IAA proteins are short-lived transcriptional factors that function as repressors of early auxin response genes at low auxin concentrations. Repression is thought to result from the interaction with auxin response factors (ARFs), proteins that bind to the auxin- responsive promoter element (AuxRE). Formation of heterodimers with ARF proteins may alter their ability to modulate early auxin response genes expression. From Arabidopsis thaliana (Mouse-ear cress).
   2165..2191    +  CDS            HA: HA (human influenza hemagglutinin) epitope tag
   2192..2218    +  CDS            HA: HA (human influenza hemagglutinin) epitope tag
   2285..2332    +  terminator     T7 terminator: transcription terminator for bacteriophage T7 RNA polymerase
   2556..3212    -  CDS            cat: CAT_ECOLX - Experimental evidence at protein level: Swiss-Prot protein existence level 1. This enzyme is an effector of chloramphenicol resistance in bacteria. From Escherichia coli. This protein is used as a marker in many commonly used cloning vectors, such as pACYC184.
   3213..3315    -  promoter       cat promoter: promoter of the E. coli cat gene encoding chloramphenicol acetyltransferase
   3436..3579    +  mobile_element IS1 (fragment): prokaryotic transposable element IS1
   3698..3753    -  rep_origin     RSF ori (fragment): Plasmids containing the RSF 1030 origin of replication can be propagated in E. coli cells that contain additional plasmids with compatible origins.
   3841..4386    -  rep_origin     p15A ori: Plasmids containing the medium-copy-number p15A origin of replication can be propagated in E. coli cells that contain a second plasmid with the ColE1 origin.
   4498..4562    -  CDS            TcR (fragment): tetracycline efflux protein; tet; confers resistance to tetracycline
   4577..4598    -  protein_bind   CAP binding site: CAP binding activates transcription in the presence of cAMP. E. coli catabolite activator protein
   4611..5693    -  CDS            lacI: lac repressor; lacI; The lac repressor binds to the lac operator to inhibit transcription in E. coli. This inhibition can be relieved by adding lactose or isopropyl-β-D-thiogalactopyranoside (IPTG).
   5694..5771    -  promoter       lacI promoter: lacI
