[The description below was written by a language model from this plasmid's Addgene catalogue record and pLannotate feature annotations shown in this document.]
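Description:
pACYCDuet-Myc-MBP-AtIAA6-HA is a bacterial expression plasmid built on the pACYCDuet-1 backbone, a two-cassette T7 vector designed for co-expression with other plasmids in E. coli. It replicates from the medium-copy p15A origin, which is compatible with ColE1-type origins, and is selected with chloramphenicol through the cat gene and its native promoter. A lacI gene with its own promoter supplies the lac repressor. Short annotated fragments of TcR, IS1 and an RSF-like origin appear to be backbone remnants rather than functional elements.

The vector carries two T7 promoter/lac operator units. The first, followed by a T7 gene 10 ribosome binding site, has no annotated coding sequence downstream. The payload lies after the second T7/lacO unit. It is a cytosolic maltose binding protein lacking its signal sequence, fused in frame to Arabidopsis thaliana IAA6 (SHY1, AT1G52830). Two tandem HA epitope tags follow at the C terminus, and the cassette ends at a T7 terminator. The name indicates a Myc tag ahead of MBP, but neither the feature table nor the catalogue tag field lists one, so its presence is not confirmed by the annotation. Expression requires a host supplying T7 RNA polymerase and is inducible with IPTG.

IAA6 is an Aux/IAA protein, a short-lived transcriptional repressor of early auxin response genes. The stated purpose is expression of MBP-AtIAA6-HA in bacterial cells. The associated publication describes a bacterial platform for reconstituting ubiquitination cascades anchored by SCF-type E3 ligases. The fusion would plausibly serve there as a candidate substrate, co-expressed from compatible plasmids and detectable through its HA tags, although the record does not spell out this role.
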