Addgene plasmid #222710: pACYCDuet-Myc-MBP-AtIAA6-HA
Purpose: Expression MBP-AtIAA6-HA in in bacterial cells
Depositing lab: Lei Wu. Depositing organization: Lanzhou University. Publication: A Bacterial Platform for Studying Ubiquitination Cascades Anchored by SCF-Type E3 Ubiquitin Ligases. Pu ZX, Wang JL, Li YY, Liang LY, Tan YT, Wang ZH, Li BL, Guo GQ, Wang L, Wu L. Biomolecules. 2024 Sep 25;14(10):1209. doi: 10.3390/biom14101209. PubMed 39456142.
Backbone
  Vector backbone: pACYCDuet-1
  Vector type: Bacterial Expression
Growth in bacteria
  Bacterial resistance: Chloramphenicol, 25 μg/mL
  Growth temperature: 37°C
  Growth strain: DH5alpha
  Copy number: Unknown
Gene/Insert
  Gene/Insert name: AtIAA6
  Species: A. thaliana (mustard weed)
  Entrez Gene: IAA6 (a.k.a. AT1G52830, F14G24.10, F14G24_10, SHORT HYPOCOTYL 1, SHY1, indole-3-acetic acid 6)
  Tag / fusion protein: MBP (N terminal on insert); HA (C terminal on insert)
Terms and licenses: Academic/Nonprofit Terms; Industry Terms: Not Available to Industry
How to cite: pACYCDuet-Myc-MBP-AtIAA6-HA was a gift from Lei Wu (Addgene plasmid # 222710 ; http://n2t.net/addgene:222710 ; RRID:Addgene_222710)
